>Addgene plasmid #32888 | p5193 pGL4-LCR-HPV16-LCR (nt 7000-100)-luciferase | addgene partial sequence | sequence record 42228 | RVprimer3 5'-CTAGCAAAATAGGCTGTCCC-3'
TTTCTCTGGCCTAACTGGCCGGTACCTGAGCTCTTACGCGTGCTAGCCCCCTCGAGTTTCTGCAGACCTA
GATCAGTTTCCTTTAGGACGCAAATTTTTACTACAAGCAGGATTGAAGGCCAAACCAAAATTTACATTAG
GAAAACGAAAAGCTACACCCACCACCTCATCTACCTCTACAACTGCTAAACGCAAAAAACGTAAGCTGTA
AGTATTGTATGTATGTTGAATTAGTGTTGTTTGTTGTGTATATGTTTGTATGTGCTTGTATGTGCTTGTA
AATATTAAGTTGTATGTGTGTTTGTATGTATGGTATAATAAACACGTGTGTATGTGTTTTTAAATGCTTG
TGTAACTATTGTGTCATGCAACATAAATAAACTTATTGTTTCAACACCTACTAATTGTGTTGTGGTTATT
CATTGTATATAAACTATATTTGCTACATCCTGTTTTTGTTTTATATATACTATATTTTGTAGCGCCAGGC
CCATTTTGTAGCTTCAACCGAATTCGGTTGCATGCTTTTTGGCACAAAATGTGTTTTTTTAAATAGTTCT
ATGTCAGCAACTATGGTTTAAACTTGTACGTTTCCTGCTTGCCATGCGTGCCAAATCCCTGTTTTCCTGA
CCTGCACTGCTTGCCAACCATTCCATTGTTTTTTACACTGCACTATGTGCAACTACTGAATCACTATGTA
CATTGTGTCATATAAAATAAATCACTATGCGCCAACGCCTTACATACCGCTGT
