>Addgene plasmid #32888 | p5193 pGL4-LCR-HPV16-LCR (nt 7000-100)-luciferase | addgene partial sequence | sequence record 42232 | EBV-rev 5'-GTGGTTTGTCCAAACTCATC-3'
GGCCGGCCGCNNCGACTCTAGAATTATTACACGGCGATCTTGCCGCCCTTCTTGGCCTTAATGAGAATCT
CGCGGATCTTGCGGGCGTCCAACTTGCCGGTCAGTCCTTTAGGCACCTCGTCCACGAACACAACACCACC
GCGCAGCTTCTTGGCGGTTGTAACCTGGCTGGCCACATAGTCCACGATCTCCTTCTCGGTCATGGTTTTA
CCGTGTTCCAGCACGACGACTGCGGCGGGCAGCTCGCCGGCATCGTCGTCGGGCAGGCCGGCGACCCCGG
CGTCGAAGATGTTGGGGTGTTGCAGCAGGATGCTCTCCAGTTCGGCTGGGGCTACCTGGTAGCCCTTGTA
TTTGATCAGGCTCTTCAGCCGGTCCACGATGAAGAAGTGCTCGTCCTCGTCCCAGTAGGCGATGTCGCCG
CTGTGCAGCCAGCCGTCCTTGTCGATGAGAGCGTTTGTAGCCTCGGGGTTGTTAACGTAGCCGCTCATGA
TCATGGGGCCACGGACGCACAGCTCGCCGCGCTGGTTCACACCCAGTGTCTTACCGGTGTCCAAGTCCAC
CACCTTAGCCTCGAAGAAGGGCACCACCTTGCCTACTGCGCCAGGCTTGTCGTCCCCTTCGGGGGTGATC
AGAATGGCGCTGGTTGTTTCTGTCAGGCCGTAGCCCTGGCGGATGCCTGGTAGGTGGAAGCGTTTGGCCA
CGGCCTCACCTACCTCCTTGCTGAGCGGCGCCCCGCCGCTGGCGATCTCGTGCAAGTTGCTTAGGTCGTA
CTTGTCGATGAGAGTGCTCTTAGCGAAGAAGCTAAATAGTGTGGGCACCAGCAGGGCA
