[The description below was written by a language model from this plasmid's Addgene catalogue record.]
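Description:
p5193 pGL4-LCR-HPV16-LCR (nt 7000-100)-luciferase is a luciferase reporter plasmid built on a pGL4 backbone, a family of promoterless reporter vectors designed for measuring transcriptional activity after transfection into mammalian cells. It is propagated in E. coli under ampicillin selection. The record does not state the copy number, the origin of replication, or which pGL4 variant or luciferase gene version is present, and no feature table is provided to confirm the remaining backbone elements.

The insert is the long control region (LCR) of human papillomavirus type 16, described in the name as spanning viral nucleotides 7000 to 100, a segment that crosses the numbering origin of the circular viral genome. It was cloned by restriction enzymes between a SacI site at the 5′ end and a BglII site at the 3′ end, placing it upstream of the luciferase coding sequence. The LCR is the noncoding regulatory region of the papillomavirus genome. It generally contains enhancer elements bound by cellular transcription factors, binding sites for the viral E2 protein, and the viral early promoter. Here the LCR itself serves as the promoter, so luciferase output reports the activity of the viral regulatory region.

According to the associated publication title, the construct was used to compare cell-type-specific transcriptional activities among the LCRs of different papillomaviruses and to examine their regulation by E2. It suits transient reporter assays of HPV16 early promoter activity across cell lines or in response to co-expressed E2.
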