Addgene plasmid #32888: p5193 pGL4-LCR-HPV16-LCR (nt 7000-100)-luciferase
Depositing lab: Peter Howley. Publication: Cell-type specific transcriptional activities among different papillomavirus long control regions and their regulation by E2. Ottinger M, Smith JA, Schweiger MR, Robbins D, Powell ML, You J, Howley PM. Virology. 2009 Dec 20;395(2):161-71. 10.1016/j.virol.2009.09.027 PubMed 19836046.
Backbone
  Vector backbone: pGL4
Growth in bacteria
  Bacterial resistance: Ampicillin, 100 μg/mL
  Growth temperature: 37°C
  Growth strain: DH5alpha
  Copy number: Unknown
Gene/Insert
  Gene/Insert name: LCR HPV16
  Species: HPV16
  Promoter: LCR
  Cloning method: Restriction Enzyme; 5′ cloning site Sac I (unknown if destroyed); 3′ cloning site Bgl II (unknown if destroyed)
  Sequencing primers: 5′ unknown
Terms and licenses: Academic/Nonprofit Terms; Industry Terms: Not Available to Industry
How to cite: p5193 pGL4-LCR-HPV16-LCR (nt 7000-100)-luciferase was a gift from Peter Howley (Addgene plasmid # 32888 ; http://n2t.net/addgene:32888 ; RRID:Addgene_32888)
